>Addgene plasmid #149255 | pGBW-m4046861 | addgene full sequence | sequence record 296971 | Ginkgo NGS Result
CATCGATCTCGATCCCGCGAAATTAATACGACTCACTATAGGGGAATTGTGAGCGGATAACAATTCCCCT
CTAGAAATAATTTTGTTTAACTTTAAGAAGGAGACTCTTCTATGAAATTTCTTGTTTTCTTAGGAATCAT
CACAACTGTAGCTGCATTTCACCAAGAATGTAGTTTACAGTCATGTACTCAACATCAACCATATGTAGTT
GATGACCCGTGTCCTATTCACTTCTATTCTAAATGGTATATTAGAGTAGGAGCTAGAAAATCAGCACCTT
TAATTGAATTGTGCGTGGATGAGGCTGGTTCTAAATCACCCATTCAGTACATCGATATCGGTAATTATAC
AGTTTCCTGTTTACCTTTTACAATTAATTGCCAGGAACCTAAATTGGGTAGTCTTGTAGTGCGTTGTTCG
TTCTATGAAGACTTTTTAGAGTATCATGACGTTCGTGTTGTTTTAGATTTCATCGAGAACCTGTACTTTC
AAAGCCACCATCATCACCATCATTAACCGGCTTATCGGTCAGTTTCACCTGATTTACGTAAAAACCCGCT
TCGGCGGGTTTTTGCTTTTGGAGGGGCAGAAAGATGAATGACTGTCCACGACGCTATACCCAAAAGAAAA
AGCTTGAGATCCTTTTTTTCTGCGCGTAATCTGCTGCTTGCAAACAAAAAAACCACCGCTACCAGCGGTG
GTTTGTTTGCCGGATCAAGAGCTACCAACTCTTTTTCCGAAGGTAACTGGCTTCAGCAGAGCGCAGATAC
CAAATACTGTTCTTCTAGTGTAGCCGTAGTTAGGCCACCACTTCAAGAACTCTGTAGCACCGCCTACATA
CCTCGCTCTGCTAATCCTGTTACCAGTGGCTGCTGCCAGTGGCGATAAGTCGTGTCTTACCGGGTTGGAC
TCAAGACGATAGTTACCGGATAAGGCGCAGCGGTCGGGCTGAACGGGGGGTTCGTGCACACAGCCCAGCT
TGGAGCGAACGACCTACACCGAACTGAGATACCTACAGCGTGAGCTATGAGAAAGCGCCACGCTTCCCGA
AGGGAGAAAGGCGGACAGGTATCCGGTAAGCGGCAGGGTCGGAACAGGAGAGCGCACGAGGGAGCTTCCA
GGGGGAAACGCCTGGTATCTTTATAGTCCTGTCGGGTTTCGCCACCTCTGACTTGAGCGTCGATTTTTGT
GATGCTCGTCAGGGGGGCGGAGCCTATGGAAATTGATCGGGCACGTAAGAGGTTCCAACTTTCACCATAA
TGAAATAAGATCACTACCGGGCGTATTTTTTGAGTTATCGAGATTTTCAGGAGCTAAGGAAGCTAAAATG
GAGAAAAAAATCACTGGATATACCACCGTTGATATATCCCAATGGCATCGTAAAGAACATTTTGAGGCAT
TTCAGTCAGTTGCTCAATGTACCTATAACCAGACCGTTCAGCTGGATATTACGGCCTTTTTAAAGACCGT
AAAGAAAAATAAGCACAAGTTTTATCCGGCCTTTATTCACATTCTTGCCCGCCTGATGAATGCTCATCCG
GAATTTCGTATGGCAATGAAAGACGGTGAGCTGGTGATATGGGATAGTGTTCACCCTTGTTACACCGTTT
TCCATGAGCAAACTGAAACGTTTTCATCGCTCTGGAGTGAATACCACGACGATTTCCGGCAGTTTCTACA
CATATATTCGCAAGATGTGGCGTGTTACGGTGAAAACCTGGCCTATTTCCCTAAAGGGTTTATTGAGAAT
ATGTTTTTCGTTTCAGCCAATCCCTGGGTGAGTTTCACCAGTTTTGATTTAAACGTGGCCAATATGGACA
ACTTCTTCGCCCCCGTTTTCACCATGGGCAAATATTATACGCAAGGCGACAAGGTGCTGATGCCGCTGGC
GATTCAGGTTCATCATGCCGTTTGTGATGGCTTCCATGTCGGCAGAATGCTTAATGAATTACAACAGTAC
TGCGATGAGTGGCAGGGCGGGGCGTAATTTGATATCGAGCTCGCTTGGACTCCTGTTGATAGATCCAGTA
ATGACCTCAGAACTCCATCTGGATTTGTTCAGAACGCTCGGTTGCCGCCGGGCGTTTTTTATTGGT
Features (pLannotate 1.2.2; 8 found; start..end, strand, type, name):
     24..42      +  promoter       T7 promoter: promoter for bacteriophage T7 RNA polymerase
     43..67      +  protein_bind   lac operator: The lac repressor binds to the lac operator to inhibit transcription in E. coli. This inhibition can be relieved by adding lactose or isopropyl-β-D-thiogalactopyranoside (IPTG). lac repressor encoded by lacI
     82..104     +  RBS            RBS: efficient ribosome binding site from bacteriophage T7 gene 10 (Olins and Rangwala, 1989)
    112..474     +  CDS            NS8_SARS2: Experimental evidence at protein level: Swiss-Prot protein existence level 1. Plays a role in modulating host immune response (PubMed:31986261). Binds to IL17RA receptor, leading to IL17 pathway activation and an increased secretion of pro-inflammatory factors. Contributes to cytokine storm during COVID-19 infection. From Severe acute respiratory syndrome coronavirus 2 (2019-nCoV) (SARS-CoV-2).
    634..1222    +  rep_origin     ori: high-copy-number ColE1/pMB1/pBR322/pUC origin of replication
   1230..1327    +  promoter       cat promoter: promoter of the E. coli cat gene encoding chloramphenicol acetyltransferase
   1328..1984    +  CDS            cat: CAT_ECOLX - Experimental evidence at protein level: Swiss-Prot protein existence level 1. This enzyme is an effector of chloramphenicol resistance in bacteria. From Escherichia coli. This protein is used as a marker in many commonly used cloning vectors, such as pACYC184.
   2058..2092    +  terminator     lambda t0 terminator: minimal transcription terminator from phage lambda (Scholtissek and Grosse, 1987)
