>Addgene plasmid #149255 | pGBW-m4046861 | addgene full sequence | sequence record 330206 | Addgene NGS Result
CATCGATCTCGATCCCGCGAAATTAATACGACTCACTATAGGGGAATTGTGAGCGGATAACAATTCCCCT
CTAGAAATAATTTTGTTTAACTTTAAGAAGGAGACTCTTCTATGAAATTTCTTGTTTTCTTAGGAATCAT
CACAACTGTAGCTGCATTTCACCAAGAATGTAGTTTACAGTCATGTACTCAACATCAACCATATGTAGTT
GATGACCCGTGTCCTATTCACTTCTATTCTAATGGTATATTAGAGTAGGAGCTAGAAAATCAGCACCTTT
AATTGAATTGTGCGTGGATGAGGCTGGTTCTAAATCACCCATTCAGTACATCGATATCGGTAATTATACA
GTTTCCTGTTTACCTTTTACAATTAATTGCCAGGAACCTAAATTGGGTAGTCTTGTAGTGCGTTGTTCGT
TCTATGAAGACTTTTTAGAGTATCATGACGTTCGTGTTGTTTTAGATTTCATCGAGAACCTGTACTTTCA
AAGCCACCATCATCACCATCATTAACCGGCTTATCGGTCAGTTTCACCTGATTTACGTAAAAACCCGCTT
CGGCGGGTTTTTGCTTTTGGAGGGGCAGAAAGATGAATGACTGTCCACGACGCTATACCCAAAAGAAAAA
GCTTGAGATCCTTTTTTTCTGCGCGTAATCTGCTGCTTGCAAACAAAAAAACCACCGCTACCAGCGGTGG
TTTGTTTGCCGGATCAAGAGCTACCAACTCTTTTTCCGAAGGTAACTGGCTTCAGCAGAGCGCAGATACC
AAATACTGTTCTTCTAGTGTAGCCGTAGTTAGGCCACCACTTCAAGAACTCTGTAGCACCGCCTACATAC
CTCGCTCTGCTAATCCTGTTACCAGTGGCTGCTGCCAGTGGCGATAAGTCGTGTCTTACCGGGTTGGACT
CAAGACGATAGTTACCGGATAAGGCGCAGCGGTCGGGCTGAACGGGGGGTTCGTGCACACAGCCCAGCTT
GGAGCGAACGACCTACACCGAACTGAGATACCTACAGCGTGAGCTATGAGAAAGCGCCACGCTTCCCGAA
GGGAGAAAGGCGGACAGGTATCCGGTAAGCGGCAGGGTCGGAACAGGAGAGCGCACGAGGGAGCTTCCAG
GGGGAAACGCCTGGTATCTTTATAGTCCTGTCGGGTTTCGCCACCTCTGACTTGAGCGTCGATTTTTGTG
ATGCTCGTCAGGGGGGCGGAGCCTATGGAAATTGATCGGGCACGTAAGAGGTTCCAACTTTCACCATAAT
GAAATAAGATCACTACCGGGCGTATTTTTTGAGTTATCGAGATTTTCAGGAGCTAAGGAAGCTAAAATGG
AGAAAAAAATCACTGGATATACCACCGTTGATATATCCCAATGGCATCGTAAAGAACATTTTGAGGCATT
TCAGTCAGTTGCTCAATGTACCTATAACCAGACCGTTCAGCTGGATATTACGGCCTTTTTAAAGACCGTA
AAGAAAAATAAGCACAAGTTTTATCCGGCCTTTATTCACATTCTTGCCCGCCTGATGAATGCTCATCCGG
AATTTCGTATGGCAATGAAAGACGGTGAGCTGGTGATATGGGATAGTGTTCACCCTTGTTACACCGTTTT
CCATGAGCAAACTGAAACGTTTTCATCGCTCTGGAGTGAATACCACGACGATTTCCGGCAGTTTCTACAC
ATATATTCGCAAGATGTGGCGTGTTACGGTGAAAACCTGGCCTATTTCCCTAAAGGGTTTATTGAGAATA
TGTTTTTCGTTTCAGCCAATCCCTGGGTGAGTTTCACCAGTTTTGATTTAAACGTGGCCAATATGGACAA
CTTCTTCGCCCCCGTTTTCACCATGGGCAAATATTATACGCAAGGCGACAAGGTGCTGATGCCGCTGGCG
ATTCAGGTTCATCATGCCGTTTGTGATGGCTTCCATGTCGGCAGAATGCTTAATGAATTACAACAGTACT
GCGATGAGTGGCAGGGCGGGGCGTAATTTGATATCGAGCTCGCTTGGACTCCTGTTGATAGATCCAGTAA
TGACCTCAGAACTCCATCTGGATTTGTTCAGAACGCTCGGTTGCCGCCGGGCGTTTTTTATTGGT
Features (pLannotate 1.2.2; 9 found; start..end, strand, type, name):
     24..42      +  promoter       T7 promoter: promoter for bacteriophage T7 RNA polymerase
     43..67      +  protein_bind   lac operator: The lac repressor binds to the lac operator to inhibit transcription in E. coli. This inhibition can be relieved by adding lactose or isopropyl-β-D-thiogalactopyranoside (IPTG). lac repressor encoded by lacI
     82..104     +  RBS            RBS: efficient ribosome binding site from bacteriophage T7 gene 10 (Olins and Rangwala, 1989)
    112..240     +  CDS            NS8_SARS2 (fragment): Experimental evidence at protein level: Swiss-Prot protein existence level 1. Plays a role in modulating host immune response (PubMed:31986261). Binds to IL17RA receptor, leading to IL17 pathway activation and an increased secretion of pro-inflammatory factors. Contributes to cytokine storm during COVID-19 infection. From Severe acute respiratory syndrome coronavirus 2 (2019-nCoV) (SARS-CoV-2).
    243..473     +  CDS            NS8_SARS2 (fragment): Experimental evidence at protein level: Swiss-Prot protein existence level 1. Plays a role in modulating host immune response (PubMed:31986261). Binds to IL17RA receptor, leading to IL17 pathway activation and an increased secretion of pro-inflammatory factors. Contributes to cytokine storm during COVID-19 infection. From Severe acute respiratory syndrome coronavirus 2 (2019-nCoV) (SARS-CoV-2).
    633..1221    +  rep_origin     ori: high-copy-number ColE1/pMB1/pBR322/pUC origin of replication
   1229..1326    +  promoter       cat promoter: promoter of the E. coli cat gene encoding chloramphenicol acetyltransferase
   1327..1983    +  CDS            cat: CAT_ECOLX - Experimental evidence at protein level: Swiss-Prot protein existence level 1. This enzyme is an effector of chloramphenicol resistance in bacteria. From Escherichia coli. This protein is used as a marker in many commonly used cloning vectors, such as pACYC184.
   2057..2091    +  terminator     lambda t0 terminator: minimal transcription terminator from phage lambda (Scholtissek and Grosse, 1987)
