[The description below was written by a language model from this plasmid's Addgene catalogue record and pLannotate feature annotations shown in this document.]
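Description:
pGBW-m4046861 is a compact bacterial expression plasmid of about 2.1 kb for producing the SARS-CoV-2 ORF8 accessory protein in E. coli. Its minimal backbone consists of a high-copy ColE1/pUC-type origin of replication and a chloramphenicol acetyltransferase gene driven by its native cat promoter, so the plasmid is selected with chloramphenicol. A lambda t0 terminator lies downstream of the marker.

The expression cassette places the wild-type ORF8 coding sequence (about 360 bp) behind a T7 promoter, followed directly by a lac operator and the strong ribosome binding site from phage T7 gene 10. Transcription therefore needs a host that supplies T7 RNA polymerase. Lac repressor bound at the operator holds transcription in check until it is relieved with IPTG. No lacI gene is annotated on the plasmid, so the repressor would have to come from the host. The catalogue entry lists a C-terminal 6xHis tag with a TEV protease cleavage site carried on the backbone, which would allow metal-affinity purification and later tag removal. Neither feature table annotates these elements, nor a terminator directly after the ORF.

Two sequencing records are available and they differ by one nucleotide in length. The depositor's record shows ORF8 as a single continuous reading frame, while the repository's record splits it into two adjacent fragments. This pattern suggests a single-base discrepancy within the insert, possibly a frameshift or a sequencing artefact. The depositor also notes that its sequencing may not cover the entire plasmid. ORF8 is described as a modulator of host immune responses, including IL-17 receptor binding, and the construct is suited to making recombinant protein for biochemical or structural work.
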