Addgene plasmid #149255: pGBW-m4046861
Purpose: Bacterial expression plasmid for SARS-CoV-2 ORF8 protein
Depositing lab: Ginkgo Bioworks & Benjie Chen. Depositing organization: Ginkgo Bioworks.
Backbone
  Vector backbone: ori-013 - marker | cmR
  Backbone size w/o insert (bp): 1462
  Vector type: Bacterial Expression
Growth in bacteria
  Bacterial resistance: Chloramphenicol, 25 μg/mL
  Growth temperature: 30°C
  Growth strain: DH5alpha
  Copy number: High Copy
Gene/Insert
  Gene/Insert name: SARS-CoV-2 ORF8 protein
  Species: Escherichia coli str. K-12 substr. MG1655; Severe acute respiratory syndrome coronavirus 2
  Insert size (bp): 359
  Mutation: wt
  Entrez Gene: ORF8 (a.k.a. GU280_gp09)
  Promoter: Promoter | pT7 ; Operator | lacO ; RBS | T7_rbs ; Start Codon | ATG
  Tag / fusion protein: Cleavable TEV;6xHIS (C terminal on backbone)
  Cloning method: Unknown
Resource information
  A portion of this plasmid was derived from a plasmid made by: GinkgoBioworks
Depositor comments: NCBI Reference Sequence: YP_009724396.1 NGS used for QC was performed by Ginkgo and may not fully cover the entire plasmid.
How to cite: pGBW-m4046861 was a gift from Ginkgo Bioworks & Benjie Chen (Addgene plasmid # 149255)
